Addgene plasmid #54932: mApple-MyosinIIC-N-18
Purpose: Localization: Cytoskeleton, Excitation: 568, Emission: 592
Depositing lab: Michael Davidson. Depositing organization: Florida State University, Tallahassee.
Backbone
  Vector backbone: mApple-N1
  Backbone size w/o insert (bp): 4750
  Vector type: Mammalian Expression
  Selectable markers: Neomycin (select with G418)
Growth in bacteria
  Bacterial resistance: Kanamycin, 50 μg/mL
  Growth temperature: 37°C
  Growth strain: DH5alpha
  Copy number: High Copy
Gene/Insert
  Gene/Insert name: MyosinIIC (alt name: NM_001271540)
  Species: M. musculus (mouse)
  Promoter: CMV
  Tag / fusion protein: mApple (C terminal on backbone)
  Cloning method: Unknown
  Sequencing primers: 5′ CMV-F; 3′ SV40pA-R
Terms and licenses: Academic/Nonprofit Terms; Industry Terms: Not Available to Industry
Depositor comments: . Excitation = 568; Emission = 592
How to cite: mApple-MyosinIIC-N-18 was a gift from Michael Davidson (Addgene plasmid # 54932 ; http://n2t.net/addgene:54932 ; RRID:Addgene_54932)
