[The description below was written by a language model from this plasmid's Addgene catalogue record.]
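Description:
mApple-MyosinIIC-N-18 is a mammalian expression plasmid built on the mApple-N1 backbone (about 4.75 kb without the insert), an N1-style fluorescent protein fusion vector in which the gene of interest is placed upstream of the fluorescent protein coding sequence. It is maintained in E. coli as a high-copy plasmid under kanamycin selection, and it carries a neomycin resistance marker so that transfected mammalian cells can be selected with G418. No feature table accompanies the record, so the origin of replication and the exact arrangement of the marker cassette are not stated. The use of an SV40 polyA reverse sequencing primer suggests an SV40 polyadenylation signal downstream of the fusion.

The insert is mouse (M. musculus) MyosinIIC, a non-muscle myosin II heavy chain isoform, expressed from the CMV promoter, which drives strong constitutive transcription in most mammalian cell lines. mApple, a red-orange monomeric fluorescent protein, is fused to the C-terminus of the myosin and is supplied by the backbone. The recorded excitation and emission values are 568 nm and 592 nm. The "N-18" in the name probably refers to the N1-type fusion orientation and a linker of 18 residues between the two proteins, but the record does not confirm this, and the cloning method is listed as unknown.

The construct is intended as a cytoskeletal localization marker. Transfected cells produce fluorescent myosin IIC, which allows its distribution and dynamics in actomyosin structures to be followed by fluorescence microscopy, including alongside green or other spectrally distinct probes.
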