>Addgene plasmid #54932 | mApple-MyosinIIC-N-18 | depositor partial sequence | sequence record 85320 | insert sequence
GCTAGCACCGCCACCATGGCTGCAGTGACCATGTCCGTGTCTGGGAGGAAGGTAGCCTCCAGGCCAGGCC
CGGTGCCTGAGGCAGCCCAATCGTTCCTCTACGCGCCCCGGACGCCAAATGTAGGTGGCCCTGGAGGGCC
ACAGGTGGAGTGGACAGCCCGGCGCATGGTGTGGGTGCCCTCGGAACTGCATGGGTTCGAGGCAGCAGCC
CTGCGGGATGAAGGGGAGGAGGAGGCAGAAGTGGAGCTGGCGGAGAGTGGGCGCCGCCTGCGGCTGCCCA
GGGACCAGATCCAGCGCATGAACCCACCCAAGTTCAGCAAGGCAGAAGATATGGCTGAGCTCACCTGCCT
CAACGAGGCCTCGGTCCTGCACAACCTGCGAGAACGCTACTACTCCGGGCTCATTTATACCTACTCTGGC
CTCTTCTGTGTGGTCATTAACCCATACAAGCAGCTGCCCATCTACACGGAGGCCATTGTTGAAATGTACC
GGGGCAAGAAGCGCCATGAGGTGCCACCTCACGTGTATGCTGTGACGGAGGGCGCGTACCGCAGCATGCT
TCAGGATCGTGAGGATCAATCCATTCTCTGCACGGGAGAGTCTGGCGCTGGGAAGACGGAGAACACCAAG
AAGGTCATCCAGTACCTGGCCCATGTGGCATCATCTCCAAAGGGCAGGAAGGAGCCTGGTGTCCCTGCCT
CCGTCAGCACCATGTCTTATGGGGAGCTAGAGCGTCAGCTTCTTCAAGCCAACCCCATCCTAGAGGCCTT
TGGCAATGCCAAGACAGTGAAGAACGACAACTCTTCCCGATTTGGCAAATTCATCCGCATCAACTTTGAT
ATTGCTGGCTACATCGTGGGAGCAAACATCGAGACCTATCTGTTGGAGAAGTCCCGGGCCATCAGACAGG
CCAAGGATGAATGCAGCTTCCATATCTTCTACCAGCTGCTAGGGGGCGCTGGGGAGCAGCTAAAAGCTGA
CCTCCTTCTGGAGCCCTGTTCCCATTATCGCTTCCTGACCAATGGGCCCTCATCGTCCCCGGGCCAGGAG
CGTGAGTTATTCCAGGAGACCCTGGAGTCCCTGCGTGTGCTGGGCCTCCTCCCAGAAGAGATCACTGCCA
TGCTGCGCACTGTCTCTGCTGTCCTCCAGTTTGGCAACATTGTCCTGAAGAAAGAGCGCAATACGGACCA
AGCCACCATGCCTGACAACACAGCTGCCCAGAAGCTTTGCCGCCTCTTGGGACTCGGAGTGACCGACTTC
TCCAGAGCCCTTCTCACACCCCGCATCAAAGTGGGCCGAGATTATGTTCAGAAAGCACAAACCAAGGAGC
AGGCTGACTTTGCGCTGGAGGCTCTGGCCAAAGCTACCTATGAGCGCCTGTTCCGCTGGCTGGTTCTGCG
GCTCAACCGTGCCCTGGACAGAAGCCCGCGGCAGGGTGCCTCCTTCCTGGGCATCCTGGACATCGCGGGC
TTTGAGATCTTCCAGCTGAACTCCTTCGAGCAGCTGTGCATCAACTACACCAACGAGAAGCTACAGCAGC
TATTCAACCACACCATGTTCGTGCTGGAGCAGGAGGAGTACCAGCGAGAGGGCATCCCCTGGACCTTCCT
AGACTTCGGGTTGGACCTGCAACCTTGCATCGACCTCATTGAGCGTCCGGCCAACCCTCCAGGTCTCCTG
GCCCTGCTGGACGAGGAGTGCTGGTTCCCCAAGGCCACGGACAAGTCTTTTGTGGAGAAGGTCGCCCAGG
AGCAGGGCAGCCACCCCAAATTCCAGCGCCCCAGGAACCTGCGAGATCAGGCCGACTTCAGCGTCCTGCA
CTACGCCGGCAAGGTTGACTACAAAGCCAGTGAGTGGCTGATGAAGAACATGGACCCACTGAATGACAAT
GTGGCCGCCTTGCTTCACCAGAGCACGGATCGTCTCACAGCTGAGATCTGGAAGGATGTGGAGGGCATCG
TGGGGCTGGAGCAAGTAAGCAGCCTTGGAGATGGCCCACCGGGAGGCCGCCCCCGCCGTGGAATGTTTCG
GACTGTGGGGCAGCTCTACAAAGAATCCCTGAGCCGCCTCATGGCCACGCTCAGCAACACCAACCCTAGT
TTTGTCCGCTGCATCGTTCCCAATCATGAGAAGAGGGCTGGAAAGCTGGAGCCGCGCCTGGTGCTGGACC
AACTCCGTTGTAACGGGGTCCTCGAGGGTATACGCATCTGTCGCCAAGGCTTCCCCAACCGCATCCTCTT
CCAGGAGTTCCGACAGCGCTATGAAATCCTCACCCCGAACGCTATTCCCAAGGGCTTCATGGACGGCAAA
CAGGCCTGTGAGAAGATGATCCAGGCCCTGGAGCTAGACCCCAACCTGTACCGTGTTGGCCAAAGCAAGA
TCTTCTTCCGGGCAGGGGTCCTGGCCCAGCTGGAGGAGGAGCGGGACCTGAAAGTCACCGACATCATAGT
GTCTTTCCAGGCAGCGGCACGGGGCTACCTGGCCCGTAGGGCTTTCCAGAGACGGCAGCAGCAGCAGAGT
GCTCTGAGGGTGATGCAGAGAAACTGTGCTGCCTACCTCAAGCTCAGGAACTGGCAGTGGTGGAGGCTGT
TCATCAAGGTGAAGCCCCTGCTGCAGGTGACACGGCAGGATGAGGTGCTGCAGGCGCGCGCCCAGGAGCT
GCAGAAAGTTCAGGAGCTGCAGCAGCAGAGCGCTCGTGAAGTGGGGGAACTGCAGGGTCGAGTGGCACAG
CTAGAGGAGGAGCGCACGCGCCTGGCTGAGCAGCTTCGAGCAGAAGCCGAGCTCTGCTCTGAGGCCGAGG
AGACGCGGGCGCGACTGGCTGCCCGGAAGCAGGAGCTGGAGCTGGTGGTGACAGAGCTGGAGGCACGAGT
GGGCGAGGAAGAAGAGTGCAGCCGGCAGCTGCAGAGTGAGAAGAAGAGGCTGCAGCAGCATATCCAGGAG
CTAGAGAGCCACCTGGAAGCTGAGGAGGGTGCCCGGCAGAAGCTACAGCTGGAGAAGGTGACCACAGAGG
CCAAGATGAAGAAATTTGAGGAGGACCTGCTGCTCCTGGAGGACCAGAATTCCAAGCTGAGCAAGGAGCG
GAGGCTGCTGGAGGAGCGGCTGGCTGAGTTCTCCTCACAGGCAGCAGAAGAGGAAGAGAAAGTCAAAAGT
CTCAACAAGCTGAGGCTCAAATATGAAGCCACAATCTCAGACATGGAAGACCGGCTGAAGAAGGAGGAGA
AGGGACGCCAGGAACTAGAGAAGCTGAAGCGACGGCTGGACGGGGAGAGCTCAGAGCTTCAGGAGCAGAT
GGTGGAGCAGAAGCAGAGGGCAGAGGAACTGCTCGCACAGCTGGGCCGCAAGGAGGATGAGCTGCAGGCC
GCCCTGCTCAGGGCAGAGGAAGAGGGTGGTGCCCGTGCCCAGTTGCTCAAGTCCCTGCGAGAGGCACAGG
CTGGCCTTGCTGAGGCTCAGGAGGACCTGGAAGCTGAGCGGGTAGCCAGGGCCAAGGCGGAGAAGCAGCG
CCGGGACCTGGGCGAGGAGTTGGAGGCCCTACGTGGGGAGCTCGAGGACACTCTGGATTCCACCAACGCC
CAGCAGGAGCTGCGGTCCAAGAGGGAGCAGGAGGTGACAGAGCTGAAGAAAGCATTGGAAGAGGAGTCCC
GTGCCCATGAGGTGTCCATGCAGGAGCTGAGACAGAGGCATAGCCAGGCACTGGTGGAGATGGCCGAGCA
GTTGGAGCAAGCCCGGAGGGGCAAAGGTGTGTGGGAGAAGACTCGGCTATCCCTGGAGGCTGAGGTGTCC
GAGCTGAAGGCCGAGCTGAGCAGCCTGCAGACCTCGAGACAGGAGGGTGAGCAGAAGAGGCGCCGCCTGG
AGTCCCAGCTACAGGAGGTCCAGGGCCGATCCAGTGATTCGGAGCGGGCTCGGTCTGAGGCTGCTGAGAA
GCTGCAGAGAGCCCAGGCGGAACTTGAGAGCGTGTCCACAGCCCTGAGTGAGGCGGAGTCCAAAGCCATC
AGGCTGGGCAAGGAGCTGAGCAGTGCAGAGTCCCAGCTGCATGACACCCAGGAACTGCTTCAGGAGGAGA
CCAGGGCAAAGCTGGCCTTGGGGTCCCGTGTGCGTGCCCTAGAGGCCGAGGCGGCGGGGCTTCGGGAGCA
GATGGAAGAGGAGGTGGTTGCCAGGGAACGGGCTGGCCGGGAGCTGCAGAGCACGCAGGCCCAGCTCTCT
GAATGGCGGCGCCGCCAGGAAGAAGAGGCTGCGGTGCTGGAGGCTGGGGAGGAGGCTCGGCGCCGTGCAG
CCCGGGAGGCAGAGACCCTGACCCAGCGCCTGGCAGAAAAGACTGAGGCTGTAGAACGACTGGAGCGAGC
CCGGCGCCGACTGCAGCAGGAGTTGGACGATGCCACTGTGGATCTGGGGCAGCAGAAGCAGCTCCTGAGC
ACACTGGAGAAGAAGCAGCGGAAATTTGACCAGCTCCTGGCAGAGGAGAAGGCTGCAGTTCTACGGGCTG
TGGAAGACCGTGAACGGATAGAGGCCGAAGGCCGGGAGCGAGAGGCCCGGGCCCTGTCGCTGACCCGGGC
CCTGGAAGAGGAGCAGGAGGCCCGGGAGGAGCTGGAGAGGCAGAACCGTGCTCTGAGGGCTGAGCTGGAA
GCACTGCTGAGCAGCAAGGATGACGTGGGCAAGAACGTGCACGAGCTGGAGCGAGCCCGTAAGGCGGCTG
AACAGGCAGCCAGTGACCTGCGGACACAGGTGACAGAATTGGAGGATGAGCTGACAGCCGCAGAGGATGC
CAAGCTGCGCCTGGAGGTGACTGTGCAGGCTCTGAAGGCTCAACATGAACGCGACCTGCAGGGCCGCGAT
GATGCCGGTGAGGAGAGGCGGAGGCAGCTGGCCAAGCAGCTAAGAGACGCAGAGGTAGAGCGCGATGAGG
AACGGAAGCAGAGGGCACTGGCTATGGCTGCCCGCAAGAAGCTGGAGCTGGAACTGGAGGAGTTGAAGGC
GCAGACATCTGCTGCTGGGCAGGGCAAGGAAGAGGCAGTGAAGCAGCTGAAGAAGATGCAGGTCCAGATG
AAGGAGCTGTGGCGGGAGGTAGAGGAGACGCGTAGCTCCCGCGACGAGATGTTTACCCTGAGCAGGGAAA
ATGAGAAGAAGCTCAAGGGGCTGGAAGCTGAGGTGCTGCGTCTGCAAGAGGAACTTGCTGCCTCAGACCG
AGCCCGGAGGCAGGCCCAGCAAGACAGAGACGAGATGGCAGAGGAGGTGGCCAGTGGCAATCTTAGCAAG
GCAGCCACCCTGGAGGAAAAACGGCAGCTGGAGGGGCGACTGAGCCAGTTGGAAGAGGAGCTGGAGGAAG
AACAGAACAACTCGGAGCTGCTCAAGGACCATTACCGAAAGCTAGTGCTACAGGTCGAGTCCCTCACCAC
AGAACTGTCTGCCGAACGAAGTTTCTCAGCCAAGGCCGAGAGTGGACGGCAGCAGCTGGAGCGGCAGATC
CAGGAACTGCGGGCCCGCTTGGGTGAAGAGGATGCTGGAGCCCGAGCCAGGCAGAAAATGCTGATCGCTG
CTCTGGAGTCTAAACTGGCCCAGGCAGAGGAGCAGCTGGAGCAGGAGAGCAGGGAGCGCATCCTCTCTGG
CAAGCTGGTACGCAGAGCTGAGAAGCGGCTGAAGGAGGTAGTTCTTCAGGTGGATGAAGAGCGCAGGGTG
GCTGACCAGGTCCGGGACCAGCTGGAGAAAAGCAACCTCCGGCTGAAGCAGCTCAAGAGGCAGCTGGAGG
AGGCAGAGGAGGAGGCATCTCGGGCACAGGCTGGTCGGAGGCGGCTGCAGCGGGAGCTGGAGGACGTCAC
TGAGTCTGCAGAATCCATGAACCGGGAGGTGACCACGCTGAGGAACAGGCTCCGGCGTGGCCCACTTACA
TTCACCACACGGACTGTGCGCCAGGTGTTCCGGCTGGAAGAGGGCGTGGCTTCTGACGAGGAAGAGGCTG
AAGGAGCTGAACCTGGCTCTGCACCAGGCCAGGAGCCGGAGGCTCCGCCCCCTGCCACACCCCAAAGCAG
CGGTGGAGCAAGCGCAGCCAGTGGTAGCGCGGATCCACCGGTCGCCACCATGGTGAGCAAGGGCGAGGAG
AATAACATGGCCATCATCAAGGAGTTCATGCGCTTCAAGGTGCACATGGAGGGCTCCGTGAACGGCCACG
AGTTCGAGATCGAGGGCGAGGGCGAGGGCCGCCCCTACGAGGCCTTTCAGACCGCTAAGCTGAAGGTGAC
CAAGGGTGGCCCCCTGCCCTTCGCCTGGGACATCCTGTCCCCTCAGTTCATGTACGGCTCCAAGGTCTAC
ATTAAGCACCCAGCCGACATCCCCGACTACTTCAAGCTGTCCTTCCCCGAGGGCTTCAGGTGGGAGCGCG
TGATGAACTTCGAGGACGGCGGCATTATTCACGTTAACCAGGACTCCTCCCTGCAGGACGGCGTGTTCAT
CTACAAGGTGAAGCTGCGCGGCACCAACTTCCCCTCCGACGGCCCCGTAATGCAGAAGAAGACCATGGGC
TGGGAGGCCTCCGAGGAGCGGATGTACCCCGAGGACGGCGCCCTGAAGAGCGAGATCAAGAAGAGGCTGA
AGCTGAAGGACGGCGGCCACTACGCCGCCGAGGTCAAGACCACCTACAAGGCCAAGAAGCCCGTGCAGCT
GCCCGGCGCCTACATCGTCGACATCAAGTTGGACATCGTGTCCCACAACGAGGACTACACCATCGTGGAA
CAGTACGAACGCGCCGAGGGCCGCCACTCCACCGGCGGCATGGACGAGCTGTACAAGTAAGCGGCCGCGA
CTCTAGATCATAATCA
