>Addgene plasmid #54932 | mApple-MyosinIIC-N-18 | addgene partial sequence | sequence record 96081 | C-ter-GFP 5'-CTCCTCGCCCTTGCTCAC-3'
GCGCTTGCTCCACCGCTGCTTTGGGGTGTGGCAGGGGGCGGAGCCTCCGGCTCCTGGCCTGGTGCAGAGC
CAGGTTCAGCTCCTTCAGCCTCTTCCTCGTCAGAAGCCACGCCCTCTTCCAGCCGGAACACCTGGCGCAC
AGTCCGTGTGGTGAATGTAAGTGGGCCACGCCGGAGCCTGTTCCTCAGCGTGGTCACCTCCCGGTTCATG
GATTCTGCAGACTCAGTGACGTCCTCCAGCTCCCGCTGCAGCCGCCTCCGACCAGCCTGTGCCCGAGATG
CCTCCTCCTCTGCCTCCTCCAGCTGCCTCTTGAGCTGCTTCAGCCGGAGGTTGCTTTTCTCCAGCTGGTC
CCGGACCTGGTCAGCCACCCTGCGCTCTTCATCCACCTGAAGAACTACCTCCTTCAGCCGCTTCTCAGCT
CTGCGTACCAGCTTGCCAGAGAGGATGCGCTCCCTGCTCTCCTGCTCCAGCTGCTCCTCTGCCTGGGCCA
GTTTAGACTCCAGAGCAGCGATCAGCATTTTCTGCCTGGCTCGGGCTCCAGCATCCTCTTCACCCAAGCG
GGCCCGCAGTTCCTGGATCTGCCGCTCCAGCTGCTGCCGTCCACTCTCGGCCTTGGCTGAGAAACTTCGT
TCGGCAGACAGTTCTGTGGTGAGGGACTCGACCTGTAGCACTAGCTTTCGGTAATGGTCCTTGAGCAGCT
CCGAGTTGTTCTGTTCTTCCTCCAGCTCCTCTTCCAACTGGCTCAGTCGCCCCTCCAGCTGCCGTTTTTC
CTCCAGGGTGGCTGCCTTGCTAAGATTGCCACTGGCCACCTCCTCTGCCATCTCGTCTCTGTCTTGCTGG
GCCTGCCTCCGGGCTCGGTCTGAGGCAGCAAGTTCCTCTTGCAGA
